>Addgene plasmid #207295 | pHCMV_MVEV_PrME | addgene full sequence | sequence record 407374 | Addgene NGS Result
GCGGCCGCTCTAGAGAGCTTGGCCCATTGCATACGTTGTATCCATATCATAATATGTACATTTATATTGG
CTCATGTCCAACATTACCGCCATGTTGACATTGATTATTGACTAGTTATTAATAGTAATCAATTACGGGG
TCATTAGTTCATAGCCCATATATGGAGTTCCGCGTTACATAACTTACGGTAAATGGCCCGCCTGGCTGAC
CGCCCAACGACCCCCGCCCATTGACGTCAATAATGACGTATGTTCCCATAGTAACGCCAATAGGGACTTT
CCATTGACGTCAATGGGTGGAGTATTTACGGTAAACTGCCCACTTGGCAGTACATCAAGTGTATCATATG
CCAAGTACGCCCCCTATTGACGTCAATGACGGTAAATGGCCCGCCTGGCATTATGCCCAGTACATGACCT
TATGGGACTTTCCTACTTGGCAGTACATCTACGTATTAGTCATCGCTATTACCATGGTGATGCGGTTTTG
GCAGTACATCAATGGGCGTGGATAGCGGTTTGACTCACGGGGATTTCCAAGTCTCCACCCCATTGACGTC
AATGGGAGTTTGTTTTGGCACCAAAATCAACGGGACTTTCCAAAATGTCGTAACAACTCCGCCCCATTGA
CGCAAATGGGCGGTAGGCGTGTACGGTGGGAGGTCTATATAAGCAGAGCTCGTTTAGTGAACCGTCAGAT
CGCCTGGACACGCCATCCACGCTGTTTTGACCTCCATAGATGACACCGGGACCGATCCAGCCTCCGGTCG
ACCGATCCTGAGAACTTCAGGGTGAGTTTGGGGACCCTTGATTGTTCTTTCTTTTTCGCTATTGTAAAAT
TCATGTTATATGGAGGGGGCAAAGTTTTCAGGGTGTTGTTTAGAATGGGAAGATGTCCCTTGTATCACCA
TGGACCCTCATGATAATTTTGTTTCTTTCACTTTCTACTCTGTTGACAACCATTGTCTCCTCTTATTTTC
TTTTCATTTTCTGTAACTTTTTCGTTAAACTTTAGCTTGCATTTGTAACGAATTTTTAAATTCACTTTTG
TTTATTTGTCAGATTGTAAGTACTTTCTCTAATCACTTTTTTTTCAAGGCAATCAGGGTATATTATATTG
TACTTCAGCACAGTTTTAGAGAACAATTGTTATAATTAAATGATAAGGTAGAATATTTCTGCATATAAAT
TCTGGCTGGCGTGGAAATATTCTTATTGGTAGAAACAACTACACCCTGGTCATCATCCTGCCTTTCTCTT
TATGGTTACAATGATATACACTGTTTGAGATGAGGATAAAATACTCTGAGTCCAAACCGGGCCCCTCTGC
TAACCATGTTCATGCCTTCTTCTCTTTCCTACAGCTCCTGGGCAACGTGCTGGTTGTTGTGCTGTCTCAT
CATTTTGGCAAAGAATTCGCCACCATGGGCGGCGGATCCGAGACCTCCGTGCTGATGCTGATCTTCATGC
TCATCGGCTTCGCTGCCGCTCTGAAGCTGTCCACCTTCCAAGGCAAGATCATGATGACCGTCAACGCTAC
CGATATCGCTGACGTCATCGCCATCCCCACCCCCAAGGGACCCAACCAGTGCTGGATTAGGGCCATCGAT
ATCGGCTTCATGTGCGACGACACCATCACCTATGAGTGTCCCAAGCTCGAGAGCGGCAATGACCCCGAGG
ACATCGATTGCTGGTGCGATAAGCAAGCCGTCTACGTCAACTACGGAAGATGTACAAGAGCTAGACACTC
CAAGAGGTCTAGAAGATCCATCACCGTCCAAACACATGGAGAGTCCACCCTCGTGAACAAGAAGGACGCT
TGGCTGGATTCCACCAAGGCTACAAGATATCTGACAAAGACCGAGAATTGGATCATTAGAAATCCCGGCT
ACGCTCTGGTGGCTGTGGTGCTGGGATGGATGCTGGGATCCAATACCGGCCAGAAGGTGATCTTCACCGT
GCTGCTGCTGCTGGTGGCCCCCGCTTACAGCTTCAACTGCCTCGGAATGAGCAGCAGAGACTTCATTGAG
GGCGCTTCCGGCGCTACATGGGTCGATCTGGTGCTCGAGGGAGACAGCTGTATTACCATCATGGCTGCCG
ACAAGCCCACCCTCGACATTAGAATGATGAACATCGAAGCCACAAATCTGGCTCTGGTCAGAAACTACTG
CTACGCTGCTACCGTGAGCGACGTGAGCACCGTGAGCAACTGTCCTACAACCGGCGAATCCCACAACACC
AAGAGAGCCGACCACAACTATCTGTGCAAGAGAGGCGTCACCGACAGAGGCTGGGGCAACGGATGCGGAC
TCTTCGGCAAGGGCTCCATTGACACATGCGCCAAGTTCACATGCTCCAATTCCGCCGCCGGCAGACTGAT
TCTCCCCGAGGATATCAAGTACGAAGTCGGCGTGTTCGTGCATGGATCCACCGACTCCACAAGCCACGGC
AACTACTCCACCCAGATCGGCGCCAACCAAGCCGTGAGGTTTACAATTAGCCCCAACGCTCCCGCTATTA
CCGCTAAGATGGGCGACTATGGCGAGGTCACCGTGGAATGCGAGCCTAGGAGCGGACTGAATACCGAGGC
TTACTACGTCATGACCATCGGAACCAAGCACTTTCTCGTGCATAGAGAGTGGTTCAATGATCTCCTCCTC
CCTTGGACAAGCCCCGCTTCCACCGAGTGGAGGAATAGAGAGATTCTGGTGGAGTTTGAGGAGCCCCACG
CCACAAAGCAGAGCGTGGTGGCTCTGGGAAGCCAAGAGGGCGCTCTGCACCAAGCTCTGGCCGGAGCCAT
TCCCGTCGAGTTTAGCAGCAGCACCCTCAAGCTGACATCCGGACACCTCAAGTGCAGAGTCAAGATGGAA
AAGCTGAAGCTGAAGGGCACCACCTACGGAATGTGTACCGAGAAGTTCACCTTCAGCAAGAACCCCGCTG
ACACCGGACATGGAACCGTGGTGCTGGAACTGCAATACACCGGCTCCGACGGACCTTGCAAGATCCCTAT
TAGCTCCGTGGCCTCCCTCAACGATATGACCCCCGTGGGAAGAATGGTGACAGCTAACCCCTACGTGGCT
TCCAGCACCGCCAACGCCAAGGTGCTGGTGGAGATCGAACCCCCCTTCGGCGACAGCTATATCGTGGTGG
GAAGAGGCGACAAGCAGATCAACCACCATTGGCACAAGGAGGGCTCCTCCATTGGCAAGGCCTTCTCCAC
CACACTCAAGGGAGCCCAAAGGCTGGCCGCTCTGGGAGACACAGCTTGGGATTTCGGCAGCGTGGGCGGC
GTGTTCAACTCCATCGGCAAAGCTGTGCATCAAGTGTTCGGAGGCGCTTTCAGAACACTGTTTGGCGGCA
TGAGCTGGATTAGCCCCGGACTGCTGGGAGCTCTGCTGCTGTGGATGGGAGTCAATGCTAGAGATAAGTC
CATCGCTCTGGCTTTCCTCGCCACCGGAGGCGTCCTCCTCTTTCTCGCCACCAATGTGCATGCTTGATGT
CTTCCTGGAGCTCCAGTCATTGACTATAACGTCTCAGATCTTTTTCCCTCTGCCAAAAATTATGGGGACA
TCATGAAGCCCCTTGAGCATCTGACTTCTGGCTAATAAAGGAAATTTATTTTCATTGCAATAGTGTGTTG
GAATTTTTTGTGTCTCTCACTCGGAAGGACATATGGGAGGGCAAATCATTTAAAACATCAGAATGAGTAT
TTGGTTTAGAGTTTGGCAACATATGCCCATATGCTGGCTGCCATGAACAAAGGTTGGCTATAAAGAGGTC
ATCAGTATATGAAACAGCCCCCTGCTGTCCATTCCTTATTCCATAGAAAAGCCTTGACTTGAGGTTAGAT
TTTTTTTATATTTTGTTTTGTGTTATTTTTTTCTTTAACATCCCTAAAATTTTCCTTACATGTTTTACTA
GCCAGATTTTTCCTCCTCTCCTGACTACTCCCAGTCATAGCTGTCCCTCTTCTCTTATGGAGATCCCTCG
ACGGATCGGCCGCAATTCGTAATCATGTCATAGCTGTTTCCTGTGTGAAATTGTTATCCGCTCACAATTC
CACACAACATACGAGCCGGAAGCATAAAGTGTAAAGCCTGGGGTGCCTAATGAGTGAGCTAACTCACATT
AATTGCGTTGCGCTCACTGCCCGCTTTCCAGTCGGGAAACCTGTCGTGCCAGCTGCATTAATGAATCGGC
CAACGCGCGGGGAGAGGCGGTTTGCGTATTGGGCGCTCTTCCGCTTCCTCGCTCACTGACTCGCTGCGCT
CGGTCGTTCGGCTGCGGCGAGCGGTATCAGCTCACTCAAAGGCGGTAATACGGTTATCCACAGAATCAGG
GGATAACGCAGGAAAGAACATGTGAGCAAAAGGCCAGCAAAAGGCCAGGAACCGTAAAAAGGCCGCGTTG
CTGGCGTTTTTCCATAGGCTCCGCCCCCCTGACGAGCATCACAAAAATCGACGCTCAAGTCAGAGGTGGC
GAAACCCGACAGGACTATAAAGATACCAGGCGTTTCCCCCTGGAAGCTCCCTCGTGCGCTCTCCTGTTCC
GACCCTGCCGCTTACCGGATACCTGTCCGCCTTTCTCCCTTCGGGAAGCGTGGCGCTTTCTCATAGCTCA
CGCTGTAGGTATCTCAGTTCGGTGTAGGTCGTTCGCTCCAAGCTGGGCTGTGTGCACGAACCCCCCGTTC
AGCCCGACCGCTGCGCCTTATCCGGTAACTATCGTCTTGAGTCCAACCCGGTAAGACACGACTTATCGCC
ACTGGCAGCAGCCACTGGTAACAGGATTAGCAGAGCGAGGTATGTAGGCGGTGCTACAGAGTTCTTGAAG
TGGTGGCCTAACTACGGCTACACTAGAAGAACAGTATTTGGTATCTGCGCTCTGCTGAAGCCAGTTACCT
TCGGAAAAAGAGTTGGTAGCTCTTGATCCGGCAAACAAACCACCGCTGGTAGCGGTGGTTTTTTTGTTTG
CAAGCAGCAGATTACGCGCAGAAAAAAAGGATCTCAAGAAGATCCTTTGATCTTTTCTACGGGGTCTGAC
GCTCAGTGGAACGAAAACTCACGTTAAGGGATTTTGGTCATGAGATTATCAAAAAGGATCTTCACCTAGA
TCCTTTTAAATTAAAAATGAAGTTTTAAATCAATCTAAAGTATATATGAGTAAACTTGGTCTGACAGTTA
CCAATGCTTAATCAGTGAGGCACCTATCTCAGCGATCTGTCTATTTCGTTCATCCATAGTTGCCTGACTC
CCCGTCGTGTAGATAACTACGATACGGGAGGGCTTACCATCTGGCCCCAGTGCTGCAATGATACCGCGAG
ACCCACGCTCACCGGCACCAGATTTATCAGCAATAAACCAGCCAGCCGGAAGGGCCGAGCGCAGAAGTGG
TCCTGCAACTTTATCCGCCTCCATCCAGTCTATTAATTGTTGCCGGGAAGCTAGAGTAAGTAGTTCGCCA
GTTAATAGTTTGCGCAACGTTGTTGCCATTGCTACAGGCATCGTGGTGTCACGCTCGTCGTTTGGTATGG
CTTCATTCAGCTCCGGTTCCCAACGATCAAGGCGAGTTACATGATCCCCCATGTTGTGCAAAAAAGCGGT
TAGCTCCTTCGGTCCTCCGATCGTTGTCAGAAGTAAGTTGGCCGCAGTGTTATCACTCATGGTTATGGCA
GCACTGCATAATTCTCTTACTGTCATGCCATCCGTAAGATGCTTTTCTGTGACTGGTGAGTACTCAACCA
AGTCATTCTGAGAATAGTGTATGCGGCGACCGAGTTGCTCTTGCCCGGCGTCAATACGGGATAATACCGC
GCCACATAGCAGAACTTTAAAAGTGCTCATCATTGGAAAACGTTCTTCGGGGCGAAAACTCTCAAGGATC
TTACCGCTGTTGAGATCCAGTTCGATGTAACCCACTCGTGCACCCAACTGATCTTCAGCATCTTTTACTT
TCACCAGCGTTTCTGGGTGAGCAAAAACAGGAAGGCAAAATGCCGCAAAAAAGGGAATAAGGGCGACACG
GAAATGTTGAATACTCATACTCTTCCTTTTTCAATATTATTGAAGCATTTATCAGGGTTATTGTCTCATG
AGCGGATACATATTTGAATGTATTTAGAAAAATAAACAAATAGGGGTTCCGCGCACATTTCCCCGAAAAG
TGCCACCTAAATTGTAAGCGTTAATATTTTGTTAAAATTCGCGTTAAATTTTTGTTAAATCAGCTCATTT
TTTAACCAATAGGCCGAAATCGGCAAAATCCCTTATAAATCAAAAGAATAGACCGAGATAGGGT
[37 nt withheld, positions 6295-6331]
AAAGAACGTGGACTCCAACGTCAAAGG
[49 nt withheld, positions 6359-6407]
T
[91 nt withheld, positions 6409-6499]
G
[124 nt withheld, positions 6501-6624]
CCCATTCGCCATTCAGGCTGCGCAACTGTTGGGAAGGGCGATCGGTGCGGGCCTCTTCGCTATTACGCCA
GCTGGCGAAAGGGGGATGTGCTGCAAGGCGATTAAGTTGGGTAACGCCAGGGTTTTCCCAGTCACGACGT
TGTAAAACGACGGCCAGTGAGCGCGCGTAATACGACTCACTATAGGGCGAATTGGAGCTCCACCGCGGTG
Features (pLannotate 1.2.2; 16 found; start..end, strand, type, name):
     97..476     +  enhancer       CMV enhancer: human cytomegalovirus immediate early enhancer
    477..680     +  promoter       CMV promoter: human cytomegalovirus (CMV) immediate early promoter
    792..1364    +  intron         β-globin intron: intron from rabbit β-globin gene
   1431..3494    +  CDS            POLS_JAEVJ (fragment): Experimental evidence at protein level: Swiss-Prot protein existence level 1. [Non-structural protein 1']: May play a role in neuroinvasiveness. From Japanese encephalitis virus (strain Jaoars982) (JEV).
   3604..3659    +  polyA_signal   β-globin poly(A) signal: rabbit β-globin polyadenylation signal (Gil and Proudfoot, 1987)
   4041..4057    -  protein_bind   lac operator: The lac repressor binds to the lac operator to inhibit transcription in E. coli. This inhibition can be relieved by adding lactose or isopropyl-β-D-thiogalactopyranoside (IPTG). lac repressor encoded by lacI
   4065..4095    -  promoter       lac promoter: promoter for the E. coli lac operon
   4110..4131    -  protein_bind   CAP binding site: CAP binding activates transcription in the presence of cAMP. E. coli catabolite activator protein
   4144..4236    -  CDS            lacI (fragment): lac repressor; lacI; The lac repressor binds to the lac operator to inhibit transcription in E. coli. This inhibition can be relieved by adding lactose or isopropyl-β-D-thiogalactopyranoside (IPTG).
   4419..5007    -  rep_origin     ori: high-copy-number ColE1/pMB1/pBR322/pUC origin of replication
   5178..6038    -  CDS            AmpR: β-lactamase; bla; confers resistance to ampicillin, carbenicillin, and related antibiotics
   6039..6143    -  promoter       AmpR promoter: bla
   6196..6624    -  rep_origin     f1 ori (sequence partly withheld): f1 bacteriophage origin of replication; arrow indicates direction of (+) strand synthesis
   6629..6784    -  CDS            lacZα (fragment): LacZα fragment of β-galactosidase; lacZ fragment
   6792..6810    +  promoter       T7 promoter: promoter for bacteriophage T7 RNA polymerase
   6819..14      +  misc_feature   MCS (fragment) (across the origin): pBluescript multiple cloning site
