[The description below was written by a language model from this plasmid's Addgene catalogue record and pLannotate feature annotations shown in this document.]
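Description:
pHCMV_MVEV_PrME is a mammalian expression plasmid built on the pHCMV backbone that drives production of the Murray Valley encephalitis virus prM-E (pre-membrane and envelope) glycoprotein segment. The insert, about 2.07 kb, was made by gene synthesis with mammalian codon optimization and cloned between EcoRI and BglII sites that both remain intact. The automated annotation labels this coding region as a fragment of the Japanese encephalitis virus polyprotein. This reflects homology between related flaviviruses rather than the actual source, which the catalogue gives as MVEV.

The expression cassette consists of the human cytomegalovirus immediate-early enhancer and promoter, followed by a rabbit β-globin intron upstream of the open reading frame, which generally improves transcript processing and expression. A rabbit β-globin polyadenylation signal terminates the cassette. No epitope tag, reporter or mammalian selection marker is annotated, so the plasmid is suited to transient transfection.

The remainder derives from a pBluescript-type cloning vector. It carries a high-copy ColE1/pUC origin and the β-lactamase gene with its own promoter for ampicillin selection in E. coli, along with an f1 phage origin. Residual lac promoter/operator, lacZα and lacI fragments, a T7 promoter and remnants of the multiple cloning site are also present, and none of these contribute to mammalian expression.

The record states only mammalian expression of PrME as the purpose. The associated publication concerns cell type-specific delivery through modular envelope design, which suggests the plasmid supplies a viral envelope glycoprotein in trans for testing particle pseudotyping or targeting.
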