Addgene plasmid #207295: pHCMV_MVEV_PrME
Purpose: Mammalian expression of Murray valley encephalitis virus PrME protein
Depositing lab: Feng Zhang. Depositing organization: Broad Institute. Publication: Cell type-specific delivery by modular envelope design. Strebinger D, Frangieh CJ, Friedrich MJ, Faure G, Macrae RK, Zhang F. Nat Commun. 2023 Aug 23;14(1):5141. doi: 10.1038/s41467-023-40788-8. PubMed 37612276.
Backbone
  Vector backbone: pHCMV
  Backbone manufacturer: Clontech
  Backbone size w/o insert (bp): 4764
  Vector type: Mammalian Expression
Growth in bacteria
  Bacterial resistance: Ampicillin, 100 μg/mL
  Growth temperature: 37°C
  Growth strain: NEB Stable
  Copy number: High Copy
Gene/Insert
  Gene/Insert name: MVEV_PrME
  Species: Murray valley encephalitis virus
  Insert size (bp): 2070
  Mutation: mammalian codon optimization
  Promoter: CMV promoter
  Cloning method: Restriction Enzyme; 5′ cloning site EcoRI (not destroyed); 3′ cloning site BglII (not destroyed)
Resource information
  A portion of this plasmid was derived from a plasmid made by: synthesis
Terms and licenses: Academic/Nonprofit Terms; Industry Terms: Not Available to Industry
How to cite: pHCMV_MVEV_PrME was a gift from Feng Zhang (Addgene plasmid # 207295 ; http://n2t.net/addgene:207295 ; RRID:Addgene_207295)
